Addgene plasmid #42888: pAquaN1
Depositing lab: Fabienne Merola. Depositing organization: Delegation Ile-de-France Gif-sur-Yvette. Publication: Minimum set of mutations needed to optimize cyan fluorescent proteins for live cell imaging. Erard M, Fredj A, Pasquier H, Beltolngar DB, Bousmah Y, Derrien V, Vincent P, Merola F. Mol Biosyst. 2013 Feb 2;9(2):258-67. doi: 10.1039/c2mb25303h. Epub 2012 Nov 28. PubMed 23192565.
Backbone
  Vector backbone: pECFP-N1
  Backbone manufacturer: Clontech
  Total vector size (bp): 4700
  Modifications to backbone: None
  Vector type: Mammalian Expression
  Selectable markers: Gentamicin
Growth in bacteria
  Bacterial resistance: Kanamycin, 50 μg/mL
  Growth temperature: 37°C
  Growth strain: DH5alpha
  Copy number: Unknown
Gene/Insert
  Gene/Insert name: Aquamarine (alt name: ECFP-T66S-H149D)
  Species: A. victoria
  Mutation: T66S and H149G
Terms and licenses: Academic/Nonprofit Terms; Industry Terms: Not Available to Industry
How to cite: pAquaN1 was a gift from Fabienne Merola (Addgene plasmid # 42888 ; http://n2t.net/addgene:42888 ; RRID:Addgene_42888)
