[The description below was written by a language model from this plasmid's Addgene catalogue record and pLannotate feature annotations shown in this document.]
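Description:
pAquaN1 is a mammalian expression plasmid of about 4.7 kb built on the Clontech pECFP-N1 backbone, in which the ECFP coding sequence has been converted into Aquamarine, a cyan fluorescent protein derived from Aequorea victoria GFP. The record is internally inconsistent about the second substitution. The alternative name gives ECFP-T66S-H149D, while the mutation field lists T66S and H149G, so the exact residue change at position 149 should be checked against the sequence. The feature annotation describes Aquamarine as a constitutively fluorescent cyan protein with very low acid sensitivity.

Expression is driven by the human cytomegalovirus immediate early enhancer and promoter and terminated by an SV40 polyadenylation signal. A multiple cloning site lies between the promoter and the Aquamarine open reading frame. As in other N1-format vectors, a gene of interest can be inserted in frame upstream to give a fusion carrying Aquamarine at its C-terminus, while the unmodified plasmid expresses the fluorescent protein alone.

The plasmid replicates in E. coli from a high-copy ColE1/pUC-type origin and also carries an f1 phage origin for single-stranded DNA production. A single Tn5 aminoglycoside phosphotransferase gene (NeoR/KanR) is preceded by tandem bacterial (bla) and SV40 early promoters and followed by an HSV TK polyadenylation signal. It therefore confers kanamycin resistance in bacteria and neomycin/G418 resistance in mammalian cells. The catalogue lists the mammalian marker as "Gentamicin", which probably refers to G418 (Geneticin). The short large T antigen, ble and bGH poly(A) fragments in the table appear to be backbone remnants rather than functional elements. The associated publication concerns optimising cyan fluorescent proteins for live cell imaging, the intended application of this construct.
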