Features (pLannotate 1.2.2; 15 found; start..end, strand, type, name):
      1..304     +  enhancer       CMV enhancer: human cytomegalovirus immediate early enhancer
    305..508     +  promoter       CMV promoter: human cytomegalovirus (CMV) immediate early promoter
    531..611     +  misc_feature   MCS: multiple cloning site
    619..1335    +  CDS            Aquamarine: Aquamarine is a basic (constitutively fluorescent) cyan fluorescent protein published in 2013, derived from Aequorea victoria. It has very low acid sensitivity.
   1355..1438    +  CDS            large T antigen (fragment): large T antigen from SV40 (simian virus 40)
   1461..1582    +  polyA_signal   SV40 poly(A) signal: SV40 polyadenylation signal
   1616..2044    -  rep_origin     f1 ori (sequence partly withheld): f1 bacteriophage origin of replication; arrow indicates direction of (+) strand synthesis
   2071..2175    +  promoter       AmpR promoter: bla
   2177..2534    +  promoter       SV40 promoter: SV40 enhancer and early promoter
   2569..3363    +  CDS            NeoR/KanR: aminoglycoside phosphotransferase from Tn5; aph(3')-II (or nptII); confers resistance to neomycin, kanamycin, and G418 (Geneticin®)
   3384..3536    +  CDS            ble (fragment): BLE_KLEPN - Experimental evidence at protein level: Swiss-Prot protein existence level 1. Binding protein with a strong affinity to the bleomycin family of antibiotics. Binds to CL990; an antimitotic-antibiotic compound. From Klebsiella pneumoniae.
   3595..3642    +  polyA_signal   HSV TK poly(A) signal: herpes simplex virus thymidine kinase polyadenylation signal (Cole and Stacy, 1985)
   3733..3749    -  polyA_signal   bGH poly(A) signal (fragment): bovine growth hormone polyadenylation signal
   3971..4559    +  rep_origin     ori: high-copy-number ColE1/pMB1/pBR322/pUC origin of replication
   4674..4733    +  enhancer       CMV enhancer (fragment): human cytomegalovirus immediate early enhancer
>Addgene plasmid #42888 | pAquaN1 | addgene full sequence | sequence record 204700 | Addgene NGS Result
CGTTACATAACTTACGGTAAATGGCCCGCCTGGCTGACCGCCCAACGACCCCCGCCCATTGACGTCAATA
ATGACGTATGTTCCCATAGTAACGCCAATAGGGACTTTCCATTGACGTCAATGGGTGGAGTATTTACGGT
AAACTGCCCACTTGGCAGTACATCAAGTGTATCATATGCCAAGTACGCCCCCTATTGACGTCAATGACGG
TAAATGGCCCGCCTGGCATTATGCCCAGTACATGACCTTATGGGACTTTCCTACTTGGCAGTACATCTAC
GTATTAGTCATCGCTATTACCATGGTGATGCGGTTTTGGCAGTACATCAATGGGCGTGGATAGCGGTTTG
ACTCACGGGGATTTCCAAGTCTCCACCCCATTGACGTCAATGGGAGTTTGTTTTGGCACCAAAATCAACG
GGACTTTCCAAAATGTCGTAACAACTCCGCCCCATTGACGCAAATGGGCGGTAGGCGTGTACGGTGGGAG
GTCTATATAAGCAGAGCTGGTTTAGTGAACCGTCAGATCCGCTAGCGCTACCGGACTCAGATCTCGAGCT
CAAGCTTCGAATTCTGCAGTCGACGGTACCGCGGGCCCGGGATCCACCGGTCGCCACCATGGTGAGCAAG
GGCGAGGAGCTGTTCACCGGGGTGGTGCCCATCCTGGTCGAGCTGGACGGCGACGTAAACGGCCACAAGT
TCAGCGTGTCCGGCGAGGGCGAGGGCGATGCCACCTACGGCAAGCTGACCCTGAAGTTCATCTGCACCAC
CGGCAAGCTGCCCGTGCCCTGGCCCACCCTCGTGACCACCCTGAGCTGGGGCGTGCAGTGCTTCAGCCGC
TACCCCGACCACATGAAGCAGCACGACTTCTTCAAGTCCGCCATGCCCGAAGGCTACGTCCAGGAGCGCA
CCATCTTCTTCAAGGACGACGGCAACTACAAGACCCGCGCCGAGGTGAAGTTCGAGGGCGACACCCTGGT
GAACCGCATCGAGCTGAAGGGCATCGACTTCAAGGAGGACGGCAACATCCTGGGGCACAAGCTGGAGTAC
AACTACATCAGCGGCAACGTCTATATCACCGCCGACAAGCAGAAGAACGGCATCAAGGCCAACTTCAAGA
TCCGCCACAACATCGAGGACGGCAGCGTGCAGCTCGCCGACCACTACCAGCAGAACACCCCCATCGGCGA
CGGCCCCGTGCTGCTGCCCGACAACCACTACCTGAGCACCCAGTCCGCCCTGAGCAAAGACCCCAACGAG
AAGCGCGATCACATGGTCCTGCTGGAGTTCGTGACCGCCGCCGGGATCACTCTCGGCATGGACGAGCTGT
ACAAGTAAAGCGGCCGCGACTCTAGATCATAATCAGCCATACCACATTTGTAGAGGTTTTACTTGCTTTA
AAAAACCTCCCACACCTCCCCCTGAACCTGAAACATAAAATGAATGCAATTGTTGTTGTTAACTTGTTTA
TTGCAGCTTATAATGGTTACAAATAAAGCAATAGCATCACAAATTTCACAAATAAAGCATTTTTTTCACT
GCATTCTAGTTGTGGTTTGTCCAAACTCATCAATGTATCTTAAGGCGTAAATTGTAAGCGTTAATATTTT
GTTAAAATTCGCGTTAAATTTTTGTTAAATCAGCTCATTTTTTAACCAATAGGCCGAAATCGGCAAAATC
CCTTATAAATCAAAAGAATAGACCGAGATAGGGT
[37 nt withheld, positions 1715-1751]
AAAGAACGTGGACTCCAACGTCAAAGG
[49 nt withheld, positions 1779-1827]
T
[91 nt withheld, positions 1829-1919]
G
[124 nt withheld, positions 1921-2044]
CAGGTGGCACTTTTCGGGGAAATGTGCGCGGAACCCCTATTTGTTTATTTTTCTAAATACATTCAAATAT
GTATCCGCTCATGAGACAATAACCCTGATAAATGCTTCAATAATATTGAAAAAGGAAGAGTCCTGAGGCG
GAAAGAACCAGCTGTGGAATGTGTGTCAGTTAGGGTGTGGAAAGTCCCCAGGCTCCCCAGCAGGCAGAAG
TATGCAAAGCATGCATCTCAATTAGTCAGCAACCAGGTGTGGAAAGTCCCCAGGCTCCCCAGCAGGCAGA
AGTATGCAAAGCATGCATCTCAATTAGTCAGCAACCATAGTCCCGCCCCTAACTCCGCCCATCCCGCCCC
TAACTCCGCCCAGTTCCGCCCATTCTCCGCCCCATGGCTGACTAATTTTTTTTATTTATGCAGAGGCCGA
GGCCGCCTCGGCCTCTGAGCTATTCCAGAAGTAGTGAGGAGGCTTTTTTGGAGGCCTAGGCTTTTGCAAA
GATCGATCAAGAGACAGGATGAGGATCGTTTCGCATGATTGAACAAGATGGATTGCACGCAGGTTCTCCG
GCCGCTTGGGTGGAGAGGCTATTCGGCTATGACTGGGCACAACAGACAATCGGCTGCTCTGATGCCGCCG
TGTTCCGGCTGTCAGCGCAGGGGCGCCCGGTTCTTTTTGTCAAGACCGACCTGTCCGGTGCCCTGAATGA
ACTGCAAGACGAGGCAGCGCGGCTATCGTGGCTGGCCACGACGGGCGTTCCTTGCGCAGCTGTGCTCGAC
GTTGTCACTGAAGCGGGAAGGGACTGGCTGCTATTGGGCGAAGTGCCGGGGCAGGATCTCCTGTCATCTC
ACCTTGCTCCTGCCGAGAAAGTATCCATCATGGCTGATGCAATGCGGCGGCTGCATACGCTTGATCCGGC
TACCTGCCCATTCGACCACCAAGCGAAACATCGCATCGAGCGAGCACGTACTCGGATGGAAGCCGGTCTT
GTCGATCAGGATGATCTGGACGAAGAGCATCAGGGGCTCGCGCCAGCCGAACTGTTCGCCAGGCTCAAGG
CGAGCATGCCCGACGGCGAGGATCTCGTCGTGACCCATGGCGATGCCTGCTTGCCGAATATCATGGTGGA
AAATGGCCGCTTTTCTGGATTCATCGACTGTGGCCGGCTGGGTGTGGCGGACCGCTATCAGGACATAGCG
TTGGCTACCCGTGATATTGCTGAAGAGCTTGGCGGCGAATGGGCTGACCGCTTCCTCGTGCTTTACGGTA
TCGCCGCTCCCGATTCGCAGCGCATCGCCTTCTATCGCCTTCTTGACGAGTTCTTCTGAGCGGGACTCTG
GGGTTCGAAATGACCGACCAAGCGACGCCCAACCTGCCATCACGAGATTTCGATTCCACCGCCGCCTTCT
ATGAAAGGTTGGGCTTCGGAATCGTTTTCCGGGACGCCGGCTGGATGATCCTCCAGCGCGGGGATCTCAT
GCTGGAGTTCTTCGCCCACCCTAGGGGGAGGCTAACTGAAACACGGAAGGAGACAATACCGGAAGGAACC
CGCGCTATGACGGCAATAAAAAGACAGAATAAAACGCACGGTGTTGGGTCGTTTGTTCATAAACGCGGGG
TTCGGTCCCAGGGCTGGCACTCTGTCGATACCCCACCGAGACCCCATTGGGGCCAATACGCCCGCGTTTC
TTCCTTTTCCCCACCCCACCCCCCAAGTTCGGGTGAAGGCCCAGGGCTCGCAGCCAACGTCGGGGCGGCA
GGCCCTGCCATAGCCTCAGGTTACTCATATATACTTTAGATTGATTTAAAACTTCATTTTTAATTTAAAA
GGATCTAGGTGAAGATCCTTTTTGATAATCTCATGACCAAAATCCCTTAACGTGAGTTTTCGTTCCACTG
AGCGTCAGACCCCGTAGAAAAGATCAAAGGATCTTCTTGAGATCCTTTTTTTCTGCGCGTAATCTGCTGC
TTGCAAACAAAAAAACCACCGCTACCAGCGGTGGTTTGTTTGCCGGATCAAGAGCTACCAACTCTTTTTC
CGAAGGTAACTGGCTTCAGCAGAGCGCAGATACCAAATACTGTTCTTCTAGTGTAGCCGTAGTTAGGCCA
CCACTTCAAGAACTCTGTAGCACCGCCTACATACCTCGCTCTGCTAATCCTGTTACCAGTGGCTGCTGCC
AGTGGCGATAAGTCGTGTCTTACCGGGTTGGACTCAAGACGATAGTTACCGGATAAGGCGCAGCGGTCGG
GCTGAACGGGGGGTTCGTGCACACAGCCCAGCTTGGAGCGAACGACCTACACCGAACTGAGATACCTACA
GCGTGAGCTATGAGAAAGCGCCACGCTTCCCGAAGGGAGAAAGGCGGACAGGTATCCGGTAAGCGGCAGG
GTCGGAACAGGAGAGCGCACGAGGGAGCTTCCAGGGGGAAACGCCTGGTATCTTTATAGTCCTGTCGGGT
TTCGCCACCTCTGACTTGAGCGTCGATTTTTGTGATGCTCGTCAGGGGGGCGGAGCCTATGGAAAAACGC
CAGCAACGCGGCCTTTTTACGGTTCCTGGCCTTTTGCTGGCCTTTTGCTCACATGTTCTTTCCTGCGTTA
TCCCCTGATTCTGTGGATAACCGTATTACCGCCATGCATTAGTTATTAATAGTAATCAATTACGGGGTCA
TTAGTTCATAGCCCATATATGGAGTTCCG
