>Addgene plasmid #42888 | pAquaN1 | addgene partial sequence | sequence record 60513 | CMV-F 5'-CGCAAATGGGCGGTAGGCGTG-3'
CTGGTTTAGTGAACCGTCAGATCCGCTAGCGCTACCGGACTCAGATCTCGAGCTCAAGCTTCGAATTCTG
CAGTCGACGGTACCGCGGGCCCGGGATCCACCGGTCGCCACCATGGTGAGCAAGGGCGAGGAGCTGTTCA
CCGGGGTGGTGCCCATCCTGGTCGAGCTGGACGGCGACGTAAACGGCCACAAGTTCAGCGTGTCCGGCGA
GGGCGAGGGCGATGCCACCTACGGCAAGCTGACCCTGAAGTTCATCTGCACCACCGGCAAGCTGCCCGTG
CCCTGGCCCACCCTCGTGACCACCCTGAGCTGGGGCGTGCAGTGCTTCAGCCGCTACCCCGACCACATGA
AGCAGCACGACTTCTTCAAGTCCGCCATGCCCGAAGGCTACGTCCAGGAGCGCACCATCTTCTTCAAGGA
CGACGGCAACTACAAGACCCGCGCCGAGGTGAAGTTCGAGGGCGACACCCTGGTGAACCGCATCGAGCTG
AAGGGCATCGACTTCAAGGAGGACGGCAACATCCTGGGGCACAAGCTGGAGTACAACTACATCAGCGGCA
ACGTCTATATCACCGCCGACAAGCAGAAGAACGGCATCAAGGCCAACTTCAAGATCCGCCACAACATCGA
GGACGGCAGCGTGCAGCTCGCCGACCACTACCAGCAGAACACCCCCATCGGCGACGGCCCCGTGCTGCTG
CCCGACAACCACTACCTGAGCACCCAGTCCGCCCTGAGCAAAGACCCCAACGAGAAGCGCGATCACATGG
TCCTGCTGGAGTTCGTGACCGCCGCCGGGATCACTCTCGGCATGGACGAGCTGTACAAGTAAAGCGGCCG
CGACTCTAGATCATAATCAGCCATACCACATTTGTAGAGGTTTTACTTGCTTTAAAAAACCTCCCACACC
TCCCCCTGAACCTG
